>Addgene plasmid #113851 | CAG-loxP-3xpA-sfGFP-tdTomato T2A APGST XE | addgene full sequence | sequence record 226935 | Addgene NGS Result
GTGGCACTTTTCGGGGAAATGTGCGCGGAACCCCTATTTGTTTATTTTTCTAAATACATTCAAATATGTA
TCCGCTCATGAGACAATAACCCTGATAAATGCTTCAATAATATTGAAAAAGGAAGAGTATGAGTATTCAA
CATTTCCGTGTCGCCCTTATTCCCTTTTTTGCGGCATTTTGCCTTCCTGTTTTTGCTCACCCAGAAACGC
TGGTGAAAGTAAAAGATGCTGAAGATCAGTTGGGTGCACGAGTGGGTTACATCGAACTGGATCTCAACAG
CGGTAAGATCCTTGAGAGTTTTCGCCCCGAAGAACGTTTTCCAATGATGAGCACTTTTAAAGTTCTGCTA
TGTGGCGCGGTATTATCCCGTATTGACGCCGGGCAAGAGCAACTCGGTCGCCGCATACACTATTCTCAGA
ATGACTTGGTTGAGTACTCACCAGTCACAGAAAAGCATCTTACGGATGGCATGACAGTAAGAGAATTATG
CAGTGCTGCCATAACCATGAGTGATAACACTGCGGCCAACTTACTTCTGACAACGATCGGAGGACCGAAG
GAGCTAACCGCTTTTTTGCACAACATGGGGGATCATGTAACTCGCCTTGATCGTTGGGAACCGGAGCTGA
ATGAAGCCATACCAAACGACGAGCGTGACACCACGATGCCTGTAGCAATGGCAACAACGTTGCGCAAACT
ATTAACTGGCGAACTACTTACTCTAGCTTCCCGGCAACAATTAATAGACTGGATGGAGGCGGATAAAGTT
GCAGGACCACTTCTGCGCTCGGCCCTTCCGGCTGGCTGGTTTATTGCTGATAAATCTGGAGCCGGTGAGC
GTGGGTCTCGCGGTATCATTGCAGCACTGGGGCCAGATGGTAAGCCCTCCCGTATCGTAGTTATCTACAC
GACGGGGAGTCAGGCAACTATGGATGAACGAAATAGACAGATCGCTGAGATAGGTGCCTCACTGATTAAG
CATTGGTAACTGTCAGACCAAGTTTACTCATATATACTTTAGATTGATTTAAAACTTCATTTTTAATTTA
AAAGGATCTAGGTGAAGATCCTTTTTGATAATCTCATGACCAAAATCCCTTAACGTGAGTTTTCGTTCCA
CTGAGCGTCAGACCCCGTAGAAAAGATCAAAGGATCTTCTTGAGATCCTTTTTTTCTGCGCGTAATCTGC
TGCTTGCAAACAAAAAAACCACCGCTACCAGCGGTGGTTTGTTTGCCGGATCAAGAGCTACCAACTCTTT
TTCCGAAGGTAACTGGCTTCAGCAGAGCGCAGATACCAAATACTGTTCTTCTAGTGTAGCCGTAGTTAGG
CCACCACTTCAAGAACTCTGTAGCACCGCCTACATACCTCGCTCTGCTAATCCTGTTACCAGTGGCTGCT
GCCAGTGGCGATAAGTCGTGTCTTACCGGGTTGGACTCAAGACGATAGTTACCGGATAAGGCGCAGCGGT
CGGGCTGAACGGGGGGTTCGTGCACACAGCCCAGCTTGGAGCGAACGACCTACACCGAACTGAGATACCT
ACAGCGTGAGCTATGAGAAAGCGCCACGCTTCCCGAAGGGAGAAAGGCGGACAGGTATCCGGTAAGCGGC
AGGGTCGGAACAGGAGAGCGCACGAGGGAGCTTCCAGGGGGAAACGCCTGGTATCTTTATAGTCCTGTCG
GGTTTCGCCACCTCTGACTTGAGCGTCGATTTTTGTGATGCTCGTCAGGGGGGCGGAGCCTATGGAAAAA
CGCCAGCAACGCGGCCTTTTTACGGTTCCTGGCCTTTTGCTGGCCTTTTGCTCACATGTTCTTTCCTGCG
TTATCCCCTGATTCTGTGGATAACCGTATTACCGCCTTTGAGTGAGCTGATACCGCTCGCCGCAGCCGAA
CGACCGAGCGCAGCGAGTCAGTGAGCGAGGAAGCGGAAGAGCGCCCAATACGCAAACCGCCTCTCCCCGC
GCGTTGGCCGATTCATTAATGCAGCTGGCACGACAGGTTTCCCGACTGGAAAGCGGGCAGTGAGCGCAAC
GCAATTAATGTGAGTTAGCTCACTCATTAGGCACCCCAGGCTTTACACTTTATGCTTCCGGCTCGTATGT
TGTGTGGAATTGTGAGCGGATAACAATTTCACACAGGAAACAGCTATGACCATGATTACGCCAAGCGCGC
AATTAAGTTTAAACAAGGGCAGGATGTGTCAAACTGCCAATAGAGAACTACTTACTCTTCAGGCTGAAGC
TGATGGAACAGGTAACAAAGGCAAACACTAATCATGATCAGCAAGATGAAGCAGAAAGGGAACAAGGGGA
TATTAAATGTGTATAGACACGCTAGAGAGATGGCTCAGCAGTTAAGAGAACTAGCTGGTCTTTCAGAGGT
CCTGAGATCAATACCGGTCATGGTCGACATTGATTATTGACTAGTTATTAATAGTAATCAATTACGGGGT
CATTAGTTCATAGCCCATATATGGAGTTCCGCGTTACATAACTTACGGTAAATGGCCCGCCTGGCTGACC
GCCCAACGACCCCCGCCCATTGACGTCAATAATGACGTATGTTCCCATAGTAACGCCAATAGGGACTTTC
CATTGACGTCAATGGGTGGAGTATTTACGGTAAACTGCCCACTTGGCAGTACATCAAGTGTATCATATGC
CAAGTACGCCCCCTATTGACGTCAATGACGGTAAATGGCCCGCCTGGCATTATGCCCAGTACATGACCTT
ATGGGACTTTCCTACTTGGCAGTACATCTACGTATTAGTCATCGCTATTACCATGGTCGAGGTGAGCCCC
ACGTTCTGCTTCACTCTCCCCATCTCCCCCCCCTCCCCACCCCCAATTTTGTATTTATTTATTTTTTAAT
TATTTTGTGCAGCGATGGGGGCGGGGGGGGGGGGGGGGCGCGCGCCAGGCGGGGCGGGGCGGGGCGAGGG
GCGGGGCGGGGCGAGGCGGAGAGGTGCGGCGGCAGCCAATCAGAGCGGCGCGCTCCGAAAGTTTCCTTTT
ATGGCGAGGCGGCGGCGGCGGCGGCCCTATAAAAAGCGAAGCGCGCGGCGGGCGGGAGTCGCTGCGCGCT
GCCTTCGCCCCGTGCCCCGCTCCGCCGCCGCCTCGCGCCGCCCGCCCCGGCTCTGACTGACCGCGTTACT
CCCACAGGTGAGCGGGCGGGACGGCCCTTCTCCTCCGGGCTGTAATTAGCGCTTGGTTTAATGACGGCTT
GTTTCTTTTCTGTGGCTGCGTGAAAGCCTTGAGGGGCTCCGGGAGGGCCCTTTGTGCGGGGGGAGCGGCT
CGGGGGGTGCGTGCGTGTGTGTGTGCGTGGGGAGCGCCGCGTGCGGCTCCGCGCTGCCCGGCGGCTGTGA
GCGCTGCGGGCGCGGCGCGGGGCTTTGTGCGCTCCGCAGTGTGCGCGAGGGGAGCGCGGCCGGGGGCGGT
GCCCCGCGGTGCGGGGGGGGCTGCGAGGGGAACAAAGGCTGCGTGCGGGGTGTGTGCGTGGGGGGGTGAG
CAGGGGGTGTGGGCGCGTCGGTCGGGCTGCAACCCCCCCTGCACCCCCCTCCCCGAGTTGCTGAGCACGG
CCCGGCTTCGGGTGCGGGGCTCCGTACGGGGCGTGGCGCGGGGCTCGCCGTGCCGGGCGGGGGGTGGCGG
CAGGTGGGGGTGCCGGGCGGGGCGGGGCCGCCTCGGGCCGGGGAGGGCTCGGGGGAGGGGCGCGGCGGCC
CCCGGAGCGCCGGCGGCTGTCGAGGCGCGGCGAGCCGCAGCCATTGCCTTTTATGGTAATCGTGCGAGAG
GGCGCAGGGACTTCCTTTGTCCCAAATCTGTGCGGAGCCGAAATCTGGGAGGCGCCGCCGCACCCCCTCT
AGCGGGCGCGGGGCGAAGCGGTGCGGCGCCGGCAGGAAGGAAATGGGCGGGGAGGGCCTTCGTGCGTCGC
CGCGCCGCCGTCCCCTTCTCCCTCTCCAGCCTCGGGGCTGTCCGCGGGGGGACGGCTGCCTTCGGGGGGG
ACGGGGCAGGGCGGGGTTCGGCTTCTGGCGTGTGACCGGCGGCTCTAGAGCCTCTGCTAACCATGTTCAT
GCCTTCTTCTTTTTCCTACAGCTCCTGGGCAACGTGCTGGTTATTGTGCTGTCTCATCATTTTGGCAAAG
AATTGCTAGCATAACTTCGTATAGCATACATTATACGAAGTTATAGCCACCGCGGTGGCGGCCGCTCTAG
AATCATAATCAGCCATACCACATTTGTAGAGGTTTTACTTGCTTTAAAAAACCTCCCACACCTCCCCCTG
AACCTGAAACATAAAATGAATGCAATTGTTGTTGTTAACTTGTTTATTGCAGCTTATAATGGTTACAAAT
AAAGCAATAGCATCACAAATTTCACAAATAAAGCATTTTTTTCACTGCATTCTAGTTGTGGTTTGTCCAA
ACTCATCAATGTATCTTAACTAGAATCATAATCAGCCATACCACATTTGTAGAGGTTTTACTTGCTTTAA
AAAACCTCCCACACCTCCCCCTGAACCTGAAACATAAAATGAATGCAATTGTTGTTGTTAACTTGTTTAT
TGCAGCTTATAATGGTTACAAATAAAGCAATAGCATCACAAATTTCACAAATAAAGCATTTTTTTCACTG
CATTCTAGTTGTGGTTTGTCCAAACTCATCAATGTATCTTAACTAGAATCATAATCAGCCATACCACATT
TGTAGAGGTTTTACTTGCTTTAAAAAACCTCCCACACCTCCCCCTGAACCTGAAACATAAAATGAATGCA
ATTGTTGTTGTTAACTTGTTTATTGCAGCTTATAATGGTTACAAATAAAGCAATAGCATCACAAATTTCA
CAAATAAAGCATTTTTTTCACTGCATTCTAGTTGTGGTTTGTCCAAACTCATCAATGTATCTTAACTAGT
GGATCTCATGCCTAGGATAACTTCGTATAGCATACATTATACGAAGTTATAGGCGCGCCATGAGCAAAGG
AGAAGAACTTTTCACTGGAGTTGTCCCAATTCTTGTTGAATTAGATGGTGATGTTAATGGGCACAAATTT
TCTGTCCGTGGAGAGGGTGAAGGTGATGCTACAAACGGAAAACTCACCCTTAAATTTATTTGCACTACTG
GAAAACTACCTGTTCCGTGGCCAACACTTGTCACTACTCTGACCTATGGTGTTCAATGCTTTTCCCGTTA
TCCGGATCACATGAAACGGCATGACTTTTTCAAGAGTGCCATGCCCGAAGGTTATGTACAGGAACGCACT
ATATCTTTCAAAGATGACGGGACCTACAAGACGCGTGCTGAAGTCAAGTTTGAAGGTGATACCCTTGTTA
ATCGTATCGAGTTAAAGGGTATTGATTTTAAAGAAGATGGAAACATTCTTGGACACAAACTCGAGTACAA
CTTTAACTCACACAATGTATACATCACGGCAGACAAACAAAAGAATGGAATCAAAGCTAACTTCAAAATT
CGCCACAACGTTGAAGATGGTTCCGTTCAACTAGCAGACCATTATCAACAAAATACTCCAATTGGCGATG
GCCCTGTCCTTTTACCAGACAACCATTACCTGTCGACACAATCTGTCCTTTCGAAAGATCCCAACGAAAA
GCGTGACCACATGGTCCTTCTTGAGTTTGTAACTGCTGCTGGGATTACACATGGCATGGATGAGCTCTAC
AAAGGCGGCTCCGGCGGCCGCTCCGAGGGCCGCGGCAGCCTGCTGACATGCGGCGACGTGGAAGAGAACC
CGGGCCCTGCTCCTGGCAGCACAATGGTGAGCAAGGGCGAGGAGGTCATCAAAGAATTCATGCGCTTCAA
GGTGCGCATGGAGGGCTCCATGAACGGCCACGAGTTCGAGATCGAGGGCGAGGGCGAGGGCCGCCCCTAC
GAGGGCACCCAGACCGCCAAGCTGAAGGTGACCAAGGGCGGCCCCCTGCCCTTCGCCTGGGACATCCTGT
CCCCCCAGTTCATGTACGGCTCCAAGGCGTACGTGAAGCACCCCGCCGACATCCCCGATTACAAGAAGCT
GTCCTTCCCCGAGGGCTTCAAGTGGGAGCGCGTGATGAACTTCGAGGACGGCGGTCTGGTGACCGTGACC
CAGGACTCCTCCCTGCAGGACGGCACGCTGATCTACAAGGTGAAGATGCGCGGCACCAACTTCCCCCCCG
ACGGCCCCGTAATGCAGAAGAAGACCATGGGCTGGGAGGCCTCCACCGAGCGCCTGTACCCCCGCGACGG
CGTGCTGAAGGGCGAGATCCACCAGGCCCTGAAGCTGAAGGACGGCGGCCACTACCTGGTGGAGTTCAAG
ACCATCTACATGGCCAAGAAGCCCGTGCAACTGCCCGGCTACTACTACGTGGACACCAAGCTGGACATCA
CCTCCCACAACGAGGACTACACCATCGTGGAACAGTACGAGCGCTCCGAGGGCCGCCACCACCTGTTCCT
GGGGCATGGCACCGGCAGCACCGGCAGCGGCAGCTCCGGCACCGCCTCCTCCGAGGACAACAACATGGCC
GTCATCAAAGAGTTCATGCGCTTCAAGGTGCGCATGGAGGGCTCCATGAACGGCCACGAGTTCGAGATCG
AGGGCGAGGGCGAGGGCCGCCCCTACGAGGGCACCCAGACCGCCAAGCTGAAGGTGACCAAGGGCGGCCC
CCTGCCCTTCGCCTGGGACATCCTGTCCCCCCAGTTCATGTACGGCTCCAAGGCGTACGTGAAGCACCCC
GCCGACATCCCCGATTACAAGAAGCTGTCCTTCCCCGAGGGCTTCAAGTGGGAGCGCGTGATGAACTTCG
AGGACGGCGGTCTGGTGACCGTGACCCAGGACTCCTCCCTGCAGGACGGCACGCTGATCTACAAGGTGAA
GATGCGCGGCACCAACTTCCCCCCCGACGGCCCCGTAATGCAGAAGAAGACCATGGGCTGGGAGGCCTCC
ACCGAGCGCCTGTACCCCCGCGACGGCGTGCTGAAGGGCGAGATCCACCAGGCCCTGAAGCTGAAGGACG
GCGGCCACTACCTGGTGGAGTTCAAGACCATCTACATGGCCAAGAAGCCCGTGCAACTGCCCGGCTACTA
CTACGTGGACACCAAGCTGGACATCACCTCCCACAACGAGGACTACACCATCGTGGAACAGTACGAGCGC
TCCGAGGGCCGCCACCACCTGTTCCTGTACGGCATGGACGAGCTGTACAAGTAAGGCGCGCCAACCTCTG
GATTACAAAATTTGTGAAAGATTGACTGGTATTCTTAACTATGTTGCTCCTTTTACGCTATGTGGATACG
CTGCTTTAATGCCTTTGTATCATGCTATTGCTTCCCGTATGGCTTTCATTTTCTCCTCCTTGTATAAATC
CTGGTTGCTGTCTCTTTATGAGGAGTTGTGGCCCGTTGTCAGGCAACGTGGCGTGGTGTGCACTGTGTTT
GCTGACGCAACCCCCACTGGTTGGGGCATTGCCACCACCTGTCAGCTCCTTTCCGGGACTTTCGCTTTCC
CCCTCCCTATTGCCACGGCGGAACTCATCGCCGCCTGCCTTGCCCGCTGCTGGACAGGGGCTCGGCTGTT
GGGCACTGACAATTCCGTGGTGTTGTCGGGGAAATCATCGTCCTTTCCTTGGCTGCTCGCCTGTGTTGCC
ACCTGGATTCTGCGCGGGACGTCCTTCTGCTACGTCCCTTCGGCCCTCAATCCAGCGGACCTTCCTTCCC
GCGGCCTGCTGCCGGCTCTGCGGCCTCTTCCGCGTCTTCGCCTTCGCCCTCAGACGAGTCGGATCTCCCT
TTGGGCCGCCTCCCCGCAGGATCCACTAGAGCGGCCGCCTAGAGCTCGCTATCAGCCTCGACTGTGCCTT
CTAGTTGCCAGCCATCTGTTGTTTGCCCCTCCCCCGTGCCTTCCTTGACCCTGGAAGGTGCCACTCCCAC
TGTCCTTTCCTAATAAAATGAGGAAATTGCATCGCATTGTCTGAGTAGGTGTCATTCTATTCTGGGGGGT
GGGGTGGGGCAGGACAGCAAGGGGGAGGATTGGGAAGACAATAGCAGGCATGCTGGGGATGCGGTGGGCT
CTATGGCTTCTGAGGCGGAAAGAACCAGCTGGGGCTCGACTAGAGCTTGCGGAACCCTTAAGCTTGTCAT
TCGAATTTAGACACCCACATGGTGGCTCATGACCATCTATCTATAAATGGATCTGATTTTCATGTCTGGC
AGTGTACAGAAGCTAACTGAAGAAAGGTGGAAGACCCACAAGAGTTCAAGGTACCCAATTCGCCCTATAG
TGAGTCGTATTACAATTCACTGGCCGTCGTTTTACAACGTCGTGACTGGGAAAACCCTGGCGTTACCCAA
CTTAATCGCCTTGCAGCACATCCCCCTTTCGCCAGCTGGCGTAATAGCGAAGAGGCCCGCACCGATCGCC
CTTCCCAACAGTTGCGCAGCCTGAATGGCGAATGGCAAATTGTAAGCGTTAATATTTTGTTAAAATTCGC
GTTAAATTTTTGTTAAATCAGCTCATTTTTTAACCAATAGGCCGAAATCGGCAAAATCCCTTATAAATCA
AAAGAATAGACCGAGATAGGGT
[37 nt withheld, positions 8563-8599]
AAAGAACGTGGACTCCAACGTCAAAGG
[49 nt withheld, positions 8627-8675]
T
[91 nt withheld, positions 8677-8767]
G
[124 nt withheld, positions 8769-8892]
CAG
Features (pLannotate 1.2.2; 27 found; start..end, strand, type, name):
     24..128     +  promoter       AmpR promoter: bla
    129..989     +  CDS            AmpR: β-lactamase; bla; confers resistance to ampicillin, carbenicillin, and related antibiotics
   1160..1748    +  rep_origin     ori: high-copy-number ColE1/pMB1/pBR322/pUC origin of replication
   1931..2023    +  CDS            lacI (fragment): lac repressor; lacI; The lac repressor binds to the lac operator to inhibit transcription in E. coli. This inhibition can be relieved by adding lactose or isopropyl-β-D-thiogalactopyranoside (IPTG).
   2036..2057    +  protein_bind   CAP binding site: CAP binding activates transcription in the presence of cAMP. E. coli catabolite activator protein
   2072..2102    +  promoter       lac promoter: promoter for the E. coli lac operon
   2110..2126    +  protein_bind   lac operator: The lac repressor binds to the lac operator to inhibit transcription in E. coli. This inhibition can be relieved by adding lactose or isopropyl-β-D-thiogalactopyranoside (IPTG). lac repressor encoded by lacI
   2406..2785    +  enhancer       CMV enhancer: human cytomegalovirus immediate early enhancer
   2787..3064    +  promoter       chicken β-actin promoter: No description available
   3065..4081    +  intron         chimeric intron: chimera between introns from chicken β-actin and rabbit β-globin
   4141..4174    +  protein_bind   loxP: Cre-mediated recombination occurs in the 8-bp core sequence (GCATACAT). Cre recombinase
   4177..4202    +  misc_feature   MCS (fragment): pBluescript multiple cloning site
   4202..4284    +  CDS            large T antigen (fragment): large T antigen from SV40 (simian virus 40)
   4307..4428    +  polyA_signal   SV40 poly(A) signal: SV40 polyadenylation signal
   4435..4517    +  CDS            large T antigen (fragment): large T antigen from SV40 (simian virus 40)
   4540..4661    +  polyA_signal   SV40 poly(A) signal: SV40 polyadenylation signal
   4668..4750    +  CDS            large T antigen (fragment): large T antigen from SV40 (simian virus 40)
   4773..4894    +  polyA_signal   SV40 poly(A) signal: SV40 polyadenylation signal
   4917..4950    +  protein_bind   loxP: Cre-mediated recombination occurs in the 8-bp core sequence (GCATACAT). Cre recombinase
   4960..5673    +  CDS            Superfolder GFP: Superfolder GFP is a basic (constitutively fluorescent) green fluorescent protein published in 2005, derived from Aequorea victoria. It is reported to be a very rapidly-maturing weak dimer.
   5764..7191    +  CDS            tdTomato: tdTomato is a basic (constitutively fluorescent) orange fluorescent protein published in 2004, derived from Discosoma sp.. It is reported to be a somewhat slowly-maturing tandem dimer with low acid sensitivity.
   7202..7787    +  misc_feature   WPRE: woodchuck hepatitis virus posttranscriptional regulatory element
   7832..8056    +  polyA_signal   bGH poly(A) signal: bovine growth hormone polyadenylation signal
   8060..8081    +  promoter       SV40 promoter (fragment): SV40 enhancer and early promoter
   8254..8272    -  promoter       T7 promoter: promoter for bacteriophage T7 RNA polymerase
   8275..8432    +  CDS            lacZα (fragment): LacZα fragment of β-galactosidase; lacZ fragment
   8464..8892    -  rep_origin     f1 ori (sequence partly withheld): f1 bacteriophage origin of replication; arrow indicates direction of (+) strand synthesis
