[The description below was written by a language model from this plasmid's Addgene catalogue record and pLannotate feature annotations shown in this document.]
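Description:
CAG-loxP-3xpA-sfGFP-tdTomato T2A APGST XE is an 8.9 kb mammalian expression plasmid on a custom backbone. It is designed for Cre-dependent co-expression of two fluorescent proteins from a single transcript. In bacteria it is maintained through a high-copy ColE1/pUC-type origin and selected with ampicillin via the β-lactamase gene. The backbone also carries an f1 phage origin and pBluescript-like remnants (lac promoter/operator, lacZα and lacI fragments, a T7 promoter). These remnants appear to be cloning-vector leftovers rather than functional parts of the payload.

Expression is driven by the CAG promoter, annotated here as the CMV immediate-early enhancer, the chicken β-actin promoter and the chimeric β-actin/β-globin intron, which together give strong, broad activity in mammalian cells. Directly downstream sits a lox-stop-lox element: two loxP sites in the same orientation flank three tandem SV40 polyadenylation signals. This stop cassette terminates transcription before the reporter, so expression should be blocked until Cre recombinase excises it.

After excision, the promoter reads into an open reading frame encoding superfolder GFP followed by tdTomato. According to the catalogue entry, the two are joined by a T2A self-cleaving peptide with an APGST linker. The feature table does not annotate the T2A itself, but a short unannotated gap between the two coding sequences is consistent with it. Ribosomal skipping at T2A should yield separate green and red proteins in roughly equal amounts. A WPRE follows to enhance transcript stability and expression, and a bovine growth hormone polyadenylation signal ends the transcript.

The record gives no purpose beyond the linked reporters. The naming of the linker variant suggests the plasmid may belong to a set comparing 2A linker designs, though this is not confirmed.
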