Addgene plasmid #113851: CAG-loxP-3xpA-sfGFP-tdTomato T2A APGST XE
Purpose: Superfolder GFP and tdTomato linked by T2A (APGST linker)
Depositing lab: Mario Capecchi. Depositing organization: University of Utah.
Backbone
  Vector backbone: Custom
  Vector type: Mammalian Expression
Growth in bacteria
  Bacterial resistance: Ampicillin, 100 μg/mL
  Growth temperature: 30°C
  Growth strain: DH10B
  Copy number: High Copy
Gene/Insert
  Gene/Insert name: sfGFP-T2A-tdTomato
Terms and licenses: Academic/Nonprofit Terms; Industry Terms: Not Available to Industry
How to cite: CAG-loxP-3xpA-sfGFP-tdTomato T2A APGST XE was a gift from Mario Capecchi (Addgene plasmid # 113851 ; http://n2t.net/addgene:113851 ; RRID:Addgene_113851)
